Addgene plasmid #219305: SFFV-SNAI3-Brd 380
Purpose: Transcription factor SNAI3 with a specific barcode assigned.
Depositing lab: Filipe Pereira. Depositing organization: Center for Neuroscience and Cell Biology, University of Coimbra. Publication: A combinatorial transcription factor screening platform for immune cell reprogramming. Kurochkin I, Altman AR, Caiado I, Pertiga-Cabral D, Halitzki E, Minaeva M, Zimmermannova O, Henriques-Oliveira L, Klein D, Nair M, Oliveira D, Cajal LR, Knittel R, Feick C, Ringner M, Martin M, Cirovic B, Pires CF, Rosa FF, Sitnicka E, Theis FJ, Pereira CF. Cell Syst. 2026 Jan 21;17(1):101457. doi: 10.1016/j.cels.2025.101457. Epub 2026 Jan 14. PubMed 41539305.
Backbone
  Vector backbone: SFFV-MCS
  Backbone size w/o insert (bp): 6638
  Vector type: Lentiviral
Growth in bacteria
  Bacterial resistance: Ampicillin, 100 μg/mL
  Growth temperature: 37°C
  Growth strain: NEB Stable
  Copy number: High Copy
Gene/Insert
  Gene/Insert name: SNAI3
  Species: H. sapiens (human)
  Insert size (bp): 879
  Entrez Gene: SNAI3 (a.k.a. SMUC, SNAIL3, ZNF293, Zfp293)
  Promoter: The spleen focus-forming virus (SFFV) promoter
  Cloning method: Restriction Enzyme; 5′ cloning site Bsp119I (not destroyed); 3′ cloning site BstHI (not destroyed)
Terms and licenses: Academic/Nonprofit Terms; Industry Terms: Not Available to Industry
Depositor comments: Barcode sequence cloned into XbaI restriction site. Design of plasmid is as follows: SFFV-[TF sequence]-WPRE-[Barcode sequence].
How to cite: SFFV-SNAI3-Brd 380 was a gift from Filipe Pereira (Addgene plasmid # 219305 ; http://n2t.net/addgene:219305 ; RRID:Addgene_219305)
