[The description below was written by a language model from this plasmid's Addgene catalogue record and pLannotate feature annotations shown in this document.]
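Description:
SFFV-SNAI3-Brd 380 is a third-generation-style, self-inactivating HIV-1 lentiviral transfer plasmid built on the SFFV-MCS backbone to express the human transcription factor SNAI3 (also called SMUC or ZNF293), a Snail-family repressor that binds E-box sequences. In bacteria it is maintained through a high-copy ColE1/pUC origin and selected with ampicillin via the bla gene. An f1 origin, lac promoter/operator and lacZα remnants, and T7 and T3 promoters are carried over from the pBluescript-type cloning backbone.

The viral genome is transcribed in packaging cells from a chimeric RSV promoter fused to a truncated 5' LTR, which makes transcription Tat-independent. It is followed by the Ψ packaging signal with a partial gag sequence, the Rev response element for nuclear export of the unspliced RNA, and the cPPT/CTS, which aids nuclear import in transduced cells. Downstream, the spleen focus-forming virus (SFFV) LTR promoter, which is typically strong in haematopoietic and many other mammalian cells, drives the SNAI3 coding sequence inserted between flanking polylinker fragments. A WPRE follows to enhance transcript stability and expression, and the cassette ends in a ΔU3 3' LTR, with an SV40 polyadenylation signal and SV40 origin lying beyond it. No fluorescent reporter, epitope tag or mammalian selection marker is annotated.

According to the depositor, a construct-specific barcode was cloned into an XbaI site after the WPRE, giving the layout SFFV–TF–WPRE–barcode. The barcode is not annotated as a feature in the table. This position would place it in the expressed transcript, so the factor delivered to a cell could be identified by sequencing. The plasmid belongs to a barcoded transcription factor collection made for combinatorial screening in immune cell reprogramming.
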