Features (pLannotate 1.2.2; 29 found; start..end, strand, type, name):
     94..112     -  promoter       T7 promoter: promoter for bacteriophage T7 RNA polymerase
    120..275     +  CDS            lacZα (fragment): LacZα fragment of β-galactosidase; lacZ fragment
    280..708     +  rep_origin     f1 ori (sequence partly withheld): f1 bacteriophage origin of replication; arrow indicates direction of (+) strand synthesis
    761..865     +  promoter       AmpR promoter: bla
    866..1726    +  CDS            AmpR: β-lactamase; bla; confers resistance to ampicillin, carbenicillin, and related antibiotics
   1897..2485    +  rep_origin     ori: high-copy-number ColE1/pMB1/pBR322/pUC origin of replication
   2668..2760    +  CDS            lacI (fragment): lac repressor; lacI; The lac repressor binds to the lac operator to inhibit transcription in E. coli. This inhibition can be relieved by adding lactose or isopropyl-β-D-thiogalactopyranoside (IPTG).
   2773..2794    +  protein_bind   CAP binding site: CAP binding activates transcription in the presence of cAMP. E. coli catabolite activator protein
   2809..2839    +  promoter       lac promoter: promoter for the E. coli lac operon
   2847..2863    +  protein_bind   lac operator: The lac repressor binds to the lac operator to inhibit transcription in E. coli. This inhibition can be relieved by adding lactose or isopropyl-β-D-thiogalactopyranoside (IPTG). lac repressor encoded by lacI
   2908..2926    +  promoter       T3 promoter: promoter for bacteriophage T3 RNA polymerase
   2954..3180    +  promoter       RSV promoter: Rous sarcoma virus enhancer/promoter
   3181..3361    +  LTR            5' LTR (truncated): truncated 5' long terminal repeat (LTR) from HIV-1
   3408..3533    +  misc_feature   HIV-1 Ψ: packaging signal of human immunodeficiency virus type 1
   3517..3880    +  CDS            HIV-1 gag (fragment): gag protein from human immunodeficiency virus 1; gag
   4026..4259    +  misc_feature   RRE: The Rev response element (RRE) of HIV-1 allows for Rev-dependent mRNA export from the nucleus to the cytoplasm.
   4636..4736    +  CDS            Rev (fragment): human immunodeficiency virus 1 (HIV-1) Rev protein; rev; enhances nuclear export of unspliced and incompletely spliced viral mRNAs
   4755..4872    +  misc_feature   cPPT/CTS: central polypurine tract and central termination sequence of HIV-1
   4906..5307    +  promoter       SFFV promoter: spleen focus-forming virus long terminal repeat (LTR) promoter
   5317..5340    +  misc_feature   MCS (fragment): pBluescript multiple cloning site
   5365..6240    +  CDS            SNAI3: SNAI3_HUMAN - Also known as ZNF293. Experimental evidence at transcript level: Swiss-Prot protein existence level 2. Seems to inhibit myoblast differentiation. Transcriptional repressor of E-box-dependent transactivation of downstream myogenic bHLHs genes. Binds preferentially to the canonical E-box sequences 5'- CAGGTG-3' and 5'-CACCTG-3' (By similarity). From Homo sapiens (Human).
   6251..6276    +  misc_feature   MCS (fragment): pBluescript multiple cloning site
   6276..6335    +  CDS            S (fragment): HBSAG_WHV6 - Experimental evidence at transcript level: Swiss-Prot protein existence level 2. The middle envelope protein plays an important role in the budding of the virion. It is involved in the induction of budding in a nucleocapsid independent way. In this process the majority of envelope proteins bud to form subviral lipoprotein particles of 22 nm of diameter that do not contain a nucleocapsid (By similarity). From Woodchuck hepatitis B virus (isolate w64/pWS23) (WHV).
   6467..6870    +  misc_feature   WPRE: woodchuck hepatitis virus posttranscriptional regulatory element
   6928..6987    +  CDS            nef (fragment): NEF_HV1Z2 - Experimental evidence at protein level: Swiss-Prot protein existence level 1. Extracellular Nef protein targets CD4(+) T-lymphocytes for apoptosis by interacting with CXCR4 surface receptors. From Human immunodeficiency virus type 1 group M subtype D (isolate Z2/CDC-Z34) (HIV-1).
   6989..7222    +  LTR            3' LTR (ΔU3): self-inactivating 3' long terminal repeat (LTR) from HIV-1
   7294..7415    +  polyA_signal   SV40 poly(A) signal: SV40 polyadenylation signal
   7434..7455    +  rep_origin     SV40 ori (fragment): SV40 origin of replication
   7455..73      +  rep_origin     SV40 ori (across the origin): SV40 origin of replication
>Addgene plasmid #219305 | SFFV-SNAI3-Brd 380 | addgene full sequence | sequence record 449054 | Addgene NGS Result
ATTTATGCAGAGGCCGAGGCCGCCTCGGCCTCTGAGCTATTCCAGAAGTAGTGAGGAGGCTTTTTTGGAG
GCCTAGGGACGTACCCAATTCGCCCTATAGTGAGTCGTATTACGCGCGCTCACTGGCCGTCGTTTTACAA
CGTCGTGACTGGGAAAACCCTGGCGTTACCCAACTTAATCGCCTTGCAGCACATCCCCCTTTCGCCAGCT
GGCGTAATAGCGAAGAGGCCCGCACCGATCGCCCTTCCCAACAGTTGCGCAGCCTGAATGGCGAATGGG
[124 nt withheld, positions 280-403]
C
[91 nt withheld, positions 405-495]
A
[49 nt withheld, positions 497-545]
CCTTTGACGTTGGAGTCCACGTTCTTT
[37 nt withheld, positions 573-609]
ACCCTATCTCGGTCTATTCTTTTGATTTATAAGGGATTTTGCCGATTTCGGCCTATTGGTTAAAAAATGA
GCTGATTTAACAAAAATTTAACGCGAATTTTAACAAAATATTAACGCTTACAATTTAGGTGGCACTTTTC
GGGGAAATGTGCGCGGAACCCCTATTTGTTTATTTTTCTAAATACATTCAAATATGTATCCGCTCATGAG
ACAATAACCCTGATAAATGCTTCAATAATATTGAAAAAGGAAGAGTATGAGTATTCAACATTTCCGTGTC
GCCCTTATTCCCTTTTTTGCGGCATTTTGCCTTCCTGTTTTTGCTCACCCAGAAACGCTGGTGAAAGTAA
AAGATGCTGAAGATCAGTTGGGTGCACGAGTGGGTTACATCGAACTGGATCTCAACAGCGGTAAGATCCT
TGAGAGTTTTCGCCCCGAAGAACGTTTTCCAATGATGAGCACTTTTAAAGTTCTGCTATGTGGCGCGGTA
TTATCCCGTATTGACGCCGGGCAAGAGCAACTCGGTCGCCGCATACACTATTCTCAGAATGACTTGGTTG
AGTACTCACCAGTCACAGAAAAGCATCTTACGGATGGCATGACAGTAAGAGAATTATGCAGTGCTGCCAT
AACCATGAGTGATAACACTGCGGCCAACTTACTTCTGACAACGATCGGAGGACCGAAGGAGCTAACCGCT
TTTTTGCACAACATGGGGGATCATGTAACTCGCCTTGATCGTTGGGAACCGGAGCTGAATGAAGCCATAC
CAAACGACGAGCGTGACACCACGATGCCTGTAGCAATGGCAACAACGTTGCGCAAACTATTAACTGGCGA
ACTACTTACTCTAGCTTCCCGGCAACAATTAATAGACTGGATGGAGGCGGATAAAGTTGCAGGACCACTT
CTGCGCTCGGCCCTTCCGGCTGGCTGGTTTATTGCTGATAAATCTGGAGCCGGTGAGCGTGGGTCTCGCG
GTATCATTGCAGCACTGGGGCCAGATGGTAAGCCCTCCCGTATCGTAGTTATCTACACGACGGGGAGTCA
GGCAACTATGGATGAACGAAATAGACAGATCGCTGAGATAGGTGCCTCACTGATTAAGCATTGGTAACTG
TCAGACCAAGTTTACTCATATATACTTTAGATTGATTTAAAACTTCATTTTTAATTTAAAAGGATCTAGG
TGAAGATCCTTTTTGATAATCTCATGACCAAAATCCCTTAACGTGAGTTTTCGTTCCACTGAGCGTCAGA
CCCCGTAGAAAAGATCAAAGGATCTTCTTGAGATCCTTTTTTTCTGCGCGTAATCTGCTGCTTGCAAACA
AAAAAACCACCGCTACCAGCGGTGGTTTGTTTGCCGGATCAAGAGCTACCAACTCTTTTTCCGAAGGTAA
CTGGCTTCAGCAGAGCGCAGATACCAAATACTGTTCTTCTAGTGTAGCCGTAGTTAGGCCACCACTTCAA
GAACTCTGTAGCACCGCCTACATACCTCGCTCTGCTAATCCTGTTACCAGTGGCTGCTGCCAGTGGCGAT
AAGTCGTGTCTTACCGGGTTGGACTCAAGACGATAGTTACCGGATAAGGCGCAGCGGTCGGGCTGAACGG
GGGGTTCGTGCACACAGCCCAGCTTGGAGCGAACGACCTACACCGAACTGAGATACCTACAGCGTGAGCT
ATGAGAAAGCGCCACGCTTCCCGAAGGGAGAAAGGCGGACAGGTATCCGGTAAGCGGCAGGGTCGGAACA
GGAGAGCGCACGAGGGAGCTTCCAGGGGGAAACGCCTGGTATCTTTATAGTCCTGTCGGGTTTCGCCACC
TCTGACTTGAGCGTCGATTTTTGTGATGCTCGTCAGGGGGGCGGAGCCTATGGAAAAACGCCAGCAACGC
GGCCTTTTTACGGTTCCTGGCCTTTTGCTGGCCTTTTGCTCACATGTTCTTTCCTGCGTTATCCCCTGAT
TCTGTGGATAACCGTATTACCGCCTTTGAGTGAGCTGATACCGCTCGCCGCAGCCGAACGACCGAGCGCA
GCGAGTCAGTGAGCGAGGAAGCGGAAGAGCGCCCAATACGCAAACCGCCTCTCCCCGCGCGTTGGCCGAT
TCATTAATGCAGCTGGCACGACAGGTTTCCCGACTGGAAAGCGGGCAGTGAGCGCAACGCAATTAATGTG
AGTTAGCTCACTCATTAGGCACCCCAGGCTTTACACTTTATGCTTCCGGCTCGTATGTTGTGTGGAATTG
TGAGCGGATAACAATTTCACACAGGAAACAGCTATGACCATGATTACGCCAAGCGCGCAATTAACCCTCA
CTAAAGGGAACAAAAGCTGGAGCTGCAAGCTTAATGTAGTCTTATGCAATACTCTTGTAGTCTTGCAACA
TGGTAACGATGAGTTAGCAACATGCCTTACAAGGAGAGAAAAAGCACCGTGCATGCCGATTGGTGGAAGT
AAGGTGGTACGATCGTGCCTTATTAGGAAGGCAACAGACGGGTCTGACATGGATTGGACGAACCACTGAA
TTGCCGCATTGCAGAGATATTGTATTTAAGTGCCTAGCTCGATACATAAACGGGTCTCTCTGGTTAGACC
AGATCTGAGCCTGGGAGCTCTCTGGCTAACTAGGGAACCCACTGCTTAAGCCTCAATAAAGCTTGCCTTG
AGTGCTTCAAGTAGTGTGTGCCCGTCTGTTGTGTGACTCTGGTAACTAGAGATCCCTCAGACCCTTTTAG
TCAGTGTGGAAAATCTCTAGCAGTGGCGCCCGAACAGGGACTTGAAAGCGAAAGGGAAACCAGAGGAGCT
CTCTCGACGCAGGACTCGGCTTGCTGAAGCGCGCACGGCAAGAGGCGAGGGGCGGCGACTGGTGAGTACG
CCAAAAATTTTGACTAGCGGAGGCTAGAAGGAGAGAGATGGGTGCGAGAGCGTCAGTATTAAGCGGGGGA
GAATTAGATCGCGATGGGAAAAAATTCGGTTAAGGCCAGGGGGAAAGAAAAAATATAAATTAAAACATAT
AGTATGGGCAAGCAGGGAGCTAGAACGATTCGCAGTTAATCCTGGCCTGTTAGAAACATCAGAAGGCTGT
AGACAAATACTGGGACAGCTACAACCATCCCTTCAGACAGGATCAGAAGAACTTAGATCATTATATAATA
CAGTAGCAACCCTCTATTGTGTGCATCAAAGGATAGAGATAAAAGACACCAAGGAAGCTTTAGACAAGAT
AGAGGAAGAGCAAAACAAAAGTAAGACCACCGCACAGCAAGCGGCCGCTGATCTTCAGACCTGGAGGAGG
AGATATGAGGGACAATTGGAGAAGTGAATTATATAAATATAAAGTAGTAAAAATTGAACCATTAGGAGTA
GCACCCACCAAGGCAAAGAGAAGAGTGGTGCAGAGAGAAAAAAGAGCAGTGGGAATAGGAGCTTTGTTCC
TTGGGTTCTTGGGAGCAGCAGGAAGCACTATGGGCGCAGCGTCAATGACGCTGACGGTACAGGCCAGACA
ATTATTGTCTGGTATAGTGCAGCAGCAGAACAATTTGCTGAGGGCTATTGAGGCGCAACAGCATCTGTTG
CAACTCACAGTCTGGGGCATCAAGCAGCTCCAGGCAAGAATCCTGGCTGTGGAAAGATACCTAAAGGATC
AACAGCTCCTGGGGATTTGGGGTTGCTCTGGAAAACTCATTTGCACCACTGCTGTGCCTTGGAATGCTAG
TTGGAGTAATAAATCTCTGGAACAGATTTGGAATCACACGACCTGGATGGAGTGGGACAGAGAAATTAAC
AATTACACAAGCTTAATACACTCCTTAATTGAAGAATCGCAAAACCAGCAAGAAAAGAATGAACAAGAAT
TATTGGAATTAGATAAATGGGCAAGTTTGTGGAATTGGTTTAACATAACAAATTGGCTGTGGTATATAAA
ATTATTCATAATGATAGTAGGAGGCTTGGTAGGTTTAAGAATAGTTTTTGCTGTACTTTCTATAGTGAAT
AGAGTTAGGCAGGGATATTCACCATTATCGTTTCAGACCCACCTCCCAACCCCGAGGGGACCCGACAGGC
CCGAAGGAATAGAAGAAGAAGGTGGAGAGAGAGACAGAGACAGATCCATTCGATTAGTGAACGGATCTCG
ACGGTATCGGTTAACTTTTAAAAGAAAAGGGGGGATTGGGGGGTACAGTGCAGGGGAAAGAATAGTAGAC
ATAATAGCAACAGACATACAAACTAAAGAATTACAAAAACAAATTACAAAAATTCAAAATTTTATCGATC
ACGAGACTAGCCTCGAGCTGGCTGCAGTAACGCCATTTTGCAAGGCATGGAAAAATACCAAACCAAGAAT
AGAGAAGTTCAGATCAAGGGCGGGTACATGAAAATAGCTAACGTTGGGCCAAACAGGATATCTGCGGTGA
GCAGTTTCGGCCCCGGCCCGGGGCCAAGAACAGATGGTCACCGCAGTTTCGGCCCCGGCCCGAGGCCAAG
AACAGATGGTCCCCAGATATGGCCCAACCCTCAGCAGTTTCTTAAGACCCATCAGATGTTTCCAGGCTCC
CCCAAGGACCTGAAATGACCCTGCGCCTTATTTGAATTAACCAATCAGCCTGCTTCTCGCTTCTGTTCGC
GCGCTTCTGCTTCCCGAGCTCTATAAAAGAGCTCACAACCCCTCACTCGGCGCGCCAGTCCTCCGACAGA
CTGAGTCGGCCGGTCGAATCAAGCTTATCGATACCGTCGACGGATCCGCTAGCCCGCGGTTCGAAATGCC
GCGCTCCTTCCTGGTGAAAACGCACTCCAGCCACAGGGTCCCCAACTACCGGCGGCTGGAGACGCAGAGA
GAAATCAATGGTGCCTGCTCTGCCTGTGGGGGGCTGGTGGTGCCCCTCCTCCCCCGAGACAAGGAGGCCC
CTTCTGTGCCCGGTGACCTTCCCCAGCCCTGGGACCGCTCCTCGGCCGTCGCCTGCATCTCCCTGCCCCT
CCTGCCACGGATCGAGGAAGCTCTGGGGGCCTCTGGGCTGGACGCCTTGGAAGTCAGCGAGGTCGACCCT
CGGGCCAGCCGGGCCGCCATTGTACCCCTCAAAGACAGCCTGAACCACCTCAACCTGCCCCCACTGCTGG
TGCTGCCCACACGGTGGTCCCCGACCTTGGGCCCAGACCGGCACGGGGCTCCGGAAAAACTGCTTGGGGC
TGAGCGGATGCCCCGAGCCCCGGGCGGCTTTGAGTGCTTCCACTGCCACAAACCCTACCACACGCTGGCC
GGGCTGGCCAGGCACCGGCAGCTGCACTGCCACCTGCAGGTGGGGCGTGTCTTCACCTGCAAGTACTGCG
ACAAGGAGTACACCAGCCTGGGTGCCCTCAAGATGCACATCCGCACTCACACGCTGCCCTGCACCTGCAA
GATCTGTGGCAAGGCCTTCTCCAGGCCCTGGTTACTGCAGGGCCATGTCCGCACCCACACAGGGGAGAAG
CCCTATGCCTGCTCGCACTGCAGCAGGGCCTTTGCCGACCGCTCCAACCTTCGGGCCCATCTGCAAACGC
ACTCAGACGCCAAGAAGTACCGGTGCCGGCGCTGCACCAAGACCTTCTCCCGCATGTCCCTCCTGGCGCG
GCATGAGGAGTCTGGCTGCTGCCCGGGCCCCTGAACCGGTCGGATCCCCCGGGCTGCAGGAATTCGAGCA
TCTTACCGCCATTTATTCCCATATTTGTTCTGTTTTTCTTGATTTGGGTATACATTTAAATGTTAATAAA
ACAAAATGGTGGGGCAATCATTTACATTTTTAGGGATATGTAATTACTAGTTCAGGTGTATTGCCACAAG
ACAAACATGTTAAGAAACTTTCCCGTTATTTACGCTCTGTTCCTGTTAATCAACCTCTGGATTACAAAAT
TTGTGAAAGATTGACTGATATTCTTAACTATGTTGCTCCTTTTACGCTGTGTGGATATGCTGCTTTAATG
CCTCTGTATCATGCTATTGCTTCCCGTACGGCTTTCGTTTTCTCCTCCTTGTATAAATCCTGGTTGCTGT
CTCTTTATGAGGAGTTGTGGCCCGTTGTCCGTCAACGTGGCGTGGTGTGCTCTGTGTTTGCTGACGCAAC
CCCCACTGGCTGGGGCATTGCCACCACCTGTCAACTCCTTTCTGGGACTTTCGCTTTCCCCCTCCCGATC
GCCACGGCAGAACTCATCGCCGCCTGCCTTGCCCGCTGCTGGACAGGGGCTAGGTTGCTGGGCACTGATA
ATTCCGTGGTGTTGTCGGGGAAGCTGACGTCCTTTGCAATTCGATATCAAGCTGTACCTTCTAGATGTAC
AGTATAATGAGCGCTTCTAGACCAATGACTTACAAGGCAGCTGTAGATCTTAGCCACTTTTTAAAAGAAA
AGGGGGGACTGGAAGGGCTAATTCACTCCCAACGAAGACAAGATCTGCTTTTTGCTTGTACTGGGTCTCT
CTGGTTAGACCAGATCTGAGCCTGGGAGCTCTCTGGCTAACTAGGGAACCCACTGCTTAAGCCTCAATAA
AGCTTGCCTTGAGTGCTTCAAGTAGTGTGTGCCCGTCTGTTGTGTGACTCTGGTAACTAGAGATCCCTCA
GACCCTTTTAGTCAGTGTGGAAAATCTCTAGCAGTAGTAGTTCATGTCATCTTATTATTCAGTATTTATA
ACTTGCAAAGAAATGAATATCAGAGAGTGAGAGGAACTTGTTTATTGCAGCTTATAATGGTTACAAATAA
AGCAATAGCATCACAAATTTCACAAATAAAGCATTTTTTTCACTGCATTCTAGTTGTGGTTTGTCCAAAC
TCATCAATGTATCTTATCATGTCTGGCTCTAGCTATCCCGCCCCTAACTCCGCCCATCCCGCCCCTAACT
CCGCCCAGTTCCGCCCATTCTCCGCCCCATGGCTGACTAATTTTTTTT
