>Addgene plasmid #219305 | SFFV-SNAI3-Brd 380 | depositor partial sequence | sequence record 428395 | TF ORF
ATGCCGCGCTCCTTCCTGGTGAAAACGCACTCCAGCCACAGGGTCCCCAACTACCGGCGGCTGGAGACGC
AGAGAGAAATCAATGGTGCCTGCTCTGCCTGTGGGGGGCTGGTGGTGCCCCTCCTCCCCCGAGACAAGGA
GGCCCCTTCTGTGCCCGGTGACCTTCCCCAGCCCTGGGACCGCTCCTCGGCCGTCGCCTGCATCTCCCTG
CCCCTCCTGCCACGGATCGAGGAAGCTCTGGGGGCCTCTGGGCTGGACGCCTTGGAAGTCAGCGAGGTCG
ACCCTCGGGCCAGCCGGGCCGCCATTGTACCCCTCAAAGACAGCCTGAACCACCTCAACCTGCCCCCACT
GCTGGTGCTGCCCACACGGTGGTCCCCGACCTTGGGCCCAGACCGGCACGGGGCTCCGGAAAAACTGCTT
GGGGCTGAGCGGATGCCCCGAGCCCCGGGCGGCTTTGAGTGCTTCCACTGCCACAAACCCTACCACACGC
TGGCCGGGCTGGCCAGGCACCGGCAGCTGCACTGCCACCTGCAGGTGGGGCGTGTCTTCACCTGCAAGTA
CTGCGACAAGGAGTACACCAGCCTGGGTGCCCTCAAGATGCACATCCGCACTCACACGCTGCCCTGCACC
TGCAAGATCTGTGGCAAGGCCTTCTCCAGGCCCTGGTTACTGCAGGGCCATGTCCGCACCCACACAGGGG
AGAAGCCCTATGCCTGCTCGCACTGCAGCAGGGCCTTTGCCGACCGCTCCAACCTTCGGGCCCATCTGCA
AACGCACTCAGACGCCAAGAAGTACCGGTGCCGGCGCTGCACCAAGACCTTCTCCCGCATGTCCCTCCTG
GCGCGGCATGAGGAGTCTGGCTGCTGCCCGGGCCCCTGA
