>Addgene plasmid #219305 | SFFV-SNAI3-Brd 380 | depositor partial sequence | sequence record 428396 | Barcode sequence
TGTACAGTATAATGAGCGCT
